Addgene plasmid #43719: III-TTCA
Depositing lab: Chad Cowan & Kiran Musunuru. Depositing organization: Harvard University. Publication: A TALEN Genome-Editing System for Generating Human Stem Cell-Based Disease Models. Ding Q, Lee YK, Schaefer EA, Peters DT, Veres A, Kim K, Kuperwasser N, Motola DL, Meissner TB, Hendriks WT, Trevisan M, Gupta RM, Moisan A, Banks E, Friesen M, Schinzel RT, Xia F, Tang A, Xia Y, Figueroa E, Wann A, Ahfeldt T, Daheron L, Zhang F, Rubin LL, Peng LF, Chung RT, Musunuru K, Cowan CA. Cell Stem Cell. 2012 Dec 12. pii: S1934-5909(12)00645-5. doi: 10.1016/j.stem.2012.11.011. PubMed 23246482.
Backbone
  Vector backbone: pCRII-TOPO
  Backbone manufacturer: Invitrogen
  Backbone size w/o insert (bp): 3973
  Vector type: Bacterial Cloning
Growth in bacteria
  Bacterial resistance: Ampicillin and Kanamycin, 100 & 50 μg/mL
  Growth temperature: 37°C
  Growth strain: Top10
  Copy number: High Copy
Gene/Insert
  Gene/Insert name: III-TTCA
  Species: Synthetic
  Insert size (bp): 426
  Cloning method: TOPO Cloning
  Sequencing primers: 5′ T7; 3′ M13-rev
Terms and licenses: Academic/Nonprofit Terms; Industry Terms: Not Available to Industry
How to cite: III-TTCA was a gift from Chad Cowan & Kiran Musunuru (Addgene plasmid # 43719 ; http://n2t.net/addgene:43719 ; RRID:Addgene_43719)
