[The description below was written by a language model from this plasmid's Addgene catalogue record.]
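Description:
III-TTCA is a bacterial cloning plasmid built on the commercial pCRII-TOPO backbone (about 4.0 kb without insert), carrying a 426 bp synthetic insert introduced by TOPO cloning. It is maintained at high copy number in E. coli and is selectable with both ampicillin and kanamycin, reflecting the two resistance markers carried by this backbone. The insert sits between the T7 and M13-reverse priming sites that flank the TOPO cloning site, and these are used to verify it by sequencing. No feature table accompanies the record, so other backbone elements are not itemised here.

The plasmid has no expression function of its own; it serves as a storage and supply vector for a modular DNA part. It was deposited in connection with a TALEN genome-editing system developed for generating human stem cell-based disease models. The record does not describe the contents of the insert. However, its name and size are consistent with a pre-assembled block of four TAL effector repeat units, each roughly 100 bp, recognising the bases T, T, C and A. The "III" prefix would then presumably mark the block's position within a larger repeat array. This interpretation is an inference from the name and the associated publication title rather than a stated fact. On that reading, such a plasmid would be one member of a library of multimer modules that are excised or amplified and joined in a defined order. The assembled DNA-binding domain would then be transferred into a separate TALEN expression vector carrying the nuclease domain.
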