>Addgene plasmid #43719 | III-TTCA | depositor partial sequence | sequence record 58984 | III-TTCA sequence 426 bps
CGTCTCGGCTCACCCCAGAGCAGGTCGTGGCCATTGCCTCGAATGGAGGGGGCAAACAGGCGTTGGAAAC
CGTACAACGATTGCTGCCGGTGCTGTGCCAAGCGCACGGACTCACCCCAGAGCAGGTCGTGGCCATTGCC
TCGAATGGAGGGGGCAAACAGGCGTTGGAAACCGTACAACGATTGCTGCCGGTGCTGTGCCAAGCGCACG
GCCTCACCCCAGAGCAGGTCGTGGCGATCGCAAGCCACGACGGAGGAAAGCAAGCCTTGGAAACAGTACA
GAGGCTGTTGCCTGTGCTGTGCCAAGCGCACGGATTAACCCCAGAGCAGGTCGTGGCAATCGCCTCCAAC
ATTGGCGGGAAACAGGCACTCGAGACTGTCCAGCGCCTGCTTCCCGTGCTGTGCCAAGCGCACGGACTCA
GAGACG
