>Addgene plasmid #43719 | III-TTCA | addgene partial sequence | sequence record 61745 | M13-F20
NNNNNNNNNNNNNNNGGCGATTGGGCCCTCTAGANNCATGCTCGAGCGGCCGCCAGTGTGATGGATATCT
GCAGAATTCGCCCTTGATGCCGTCCTAGCGCGTCTCGGCTCACCCCAGAGCAGGTCGTGGCCATTGCCTC
GAATGGAGGGGGCAAACAGGCGTTGGAAACCGTACAACGATTGCTGCCGGTGCTGTGCCAAGCGCACGGA
CTCACCCCAGAGCAGGTCGTGGCCATTGCCTCGAATGGAGGGGGCAAACAGGCGTTGGAAACCGTACAAC
GATTGCTGCCGGTGCTGTGCCAAGCGCACGGCCTCACCCCAGAGCAGGTCGTGGCGATCGCAAGCCACGA
CGGAGGAAAGCAAGCCTTGGAAACAGTACAGAGGCTGTTGCCTGTGCTGTGCCAAGCGCACGGATTAACC
CCAGAGCAGGTCGTGGCAATCGCCTCCAACATTGGCGGGAAACAGGCACTCGAGACTGTCCAGCGCCTGC
TTCCCGTGCTGTGCCAAGCGCACGGACTCAGAGACGTGGGCACAGGAAAGATACTTAAGGGCGAATTCCA
GCACACTGGCGGCCGTTACTAGTGGATCCGAGCTCGGTACCAAGCTTGATGCATAGCTTGAGTATTCTAT
AGTGTCACCTAAATAGCTTGGCGTAATCATGGTCATAGCTGTTTCCTGTGTGAAATTGTTATCCGCTCAC
AATTCCACACAACATACGAGCCGGAAGCATAAAGTGTAAAGCCTGGGGTGCCTAATGAGTGAGCTAACTC
ACATTAATTGCGTTGCGCTCACTGCCCGCTTTCCAGTCGGGAAACCTGTCGTGCCAGCTGCATTAATGAA
TCGGCCAACGCGCGGGGAGAGGCGGTTTGCGTATTGGGCGCTCTTCCGCTTCCTCGCTCACTGACTCGCT
GCGCTCGGTCGTTCGGCTGCGGCGAGCGGTATCAGCTCACTCAAAGGCGGTATNNNNNCNNNNNNGNANN
NNANANNGNCAAGNNNNNNANAAAAATTTGNNAAANAANANNNGCCCANNAANANGNGNNCNNNNANANC
NNNNAAAAAGGCNNCNCTGTGTNNNNNGCGNNNNNNNNNAGGNNTNCNNGCCNCCCCCTGACNNAGCATN
CNCNAAAAATCGANNCNTNNNANGTCNNAANGNTGGNCNAAA
