>Addgene plasmid #43719 | III-TTCA | addgene partial sequence | sequence record 61748 | M13-F20 5'-TGTAAAACGACGGCCAGT-3'
GGCGATTGGGCCCTCTAGANNCATGCTCGAGCGGCCGCCAGTGTGATGGATATCTGCAGAATTCGCCCTT
GATGCCGTCCTAGCGCGTCTCGGCTCACCCCAGAGCAGGTCGTGGCCATTGCCTCGAATGGAGGGGGCAA
ACAGGCGTTGGAAACCGTACAACGATTGCTGCCGGTGCTGTGCCAAGCGCACGGACTCACCCCAGAGCAG
GTCGTGGCCATTGCCTCGAATGGAGGGGGCAAACAGGCGTTGGAAACCGTACAACGATTGCTGCCGGTGC
TGTGCCAAGCGCACGGCCTCACCCCAGAGCAGGTCGTGGCGATCGCAAGCCACGACGGAGGAAAGCAAGC
CTTGGAAACAGTACAGAGGCTGTTGCCTGTGCTGTGCCAAGCGCACGGATTAACCCCAGAGCAGGTCGTG
GCAATCGCCTCCAACATTGGCGGGAAACAGGCACTCGAGACTGTCCAGCGCCTGCTTCCCGTGCTGTGCC
AAGCGCACGGACTCAGAGACGTGGGCACAGGAAAGATACTTAAGGGCGAATTCCAGCACACTGGCGGCCG
TTACTAGTGGATCCGAGCTCGGTACCAAGCTTGATGCATAGCTTGAGTATTCTATAGTGTCACCTAAATA
GCTTGGCGTAATCATGGTCATAGCTGTTTCCTGTGTGAAATTGTTATCCGCTCACAATTCCACACAACAT
ACGAGCCGGAAGCATAAAGTGTAAAGCCTGGGGTGCCTAATGAGTGAGCTAACTCACATTAATTGCGTTG
CGCTCACTGCCCGCTTTCCAGTCGGGAAACCTGTCGTGCCAGCTGCATTAATGAATCGGCCAACGCGCGG
GGAGAGGCGGTTTGCGTATTGGGCGCTCTTCCGCTTCCTCGCTCACTGACTCGCTGCGCTCGGTCGTTCG
GCTGCGGCGAGCGGTATCAGCTCACTCAAAGGCGGTAT
